>Addgene plasmid #101204 | pJSC057 - Bacterial expression plasmid for SpCas9∆REC3, REC2 FRET variant | addgene full sequence | sequence record 198050 | Addgene NGS Result
GTTGAGCACCGCCGCCGCAAGGAATGGTGCATGCAAGGAGATGGCGCCCAACAGTCCCCCGGCCACGGGG
CCTGCCACCATACCCACGCCGAAACAAGCGCTCATGAGCCCGAAGTGGCGAGCCCGATCTTCCCCATCGG
TGATGTCGGCGATATAGGCGCCAGCAACCGCACCTGTGGCGCCGGTGATGCCGGCCACGATGCGTCCGGC
GTAGAGGATCGAGATCTCGATCCCGCGAAATTAATACGACTCACTATAGGGAGACCACAACGGTTTCCCT
CTAGTGCCGGCTCCGGAGAGCTCTTTAATTAAGCGGCCGCCCTGCAGGACTCGAGTTCTAGAAATAATTT
TGTTTAACTTTAAGAAGGAGATATACATATGAAATCTTCTCACCATCACCATCACCATCACCATCACCAT
GGTTCTTCTATGAAAATCGAAGAAGGTAAACTGGTAATCTGGATTAACGGCGATAAAGGCTATAACGGTC
TCGCTGAAGTCGGTAAGAAATTCGAGAAAGATACCGGAATTAAAGTCACCGTTGAGCATCCGGATAAACT
GGAAGAGAAATTCCCACAGGTTGCGGCAACTGGCGATGGCCCTGACATTATCTTCTGGGCACACGACCGC
TTTGGTGGCTACGCTCAATCTGGCCTGTTGGCTGAAATCACCCCGGACAAAGCGTTCCAGGACAAGCTGT
ATCCGTTTACCTGGGATGCCGTACGTTACAACGGCAAGCTGATTGCTTACCCGATCGCTGTTGAAGCGTT
ATCGCTGATTTATAACAAAGATCTGCTGCCGAACCCGCCAAAAACCTGGGAAGAGATCCCGGCGCTGGAT
AAAGAACTGAAAGCGAAAGGTAAGAGCGCGCTGATGTTCAACCTGCAAGAACCGTACTTCACCTGGCCGC
TGATTGCTGCTGACGGGGGTTATGCGTTCAAGTATGAAAACGGCAAGTACGACATTAAAGACGTGGGCGT
GGATAACGCTGGCGCAAAAGCGGGTCTGACCTTCCTGGTTGACCTGATTAAAAACAAACACATGAATGCA
GACACCGATTACTCCATCGCAGAAGCTGCCTTTAATAAAGGCGAAACAGCGATGACCATCAACGGCCCGT
GGGCATGGTCCAACATCGACACCAGCAAAGTGAATTATGGTGTAACGGTACTGCCGACCTTCAAGGGTCA
ACCATCCAAACCGTTCGTTGGCGTGCTGAGCGCAGGTATTAACGCCGCCAGTCCGAACAAAGAGCTGGCA
AAAGAGTTCCTCGAAAACTATCTGCTGACTGATGAAGGTCTGGAAGCGGTTAATAAAGACAAACCGCTGG
GTGCCGTAGCGCTGAAGTCTTACGAGGAAGAGTTGGCGAAAGATCCACGTATTGCCGCCACTATGGAAAA
CGCCCAGAAAGGTGAAATCATGCCGAACATCCCGCAGATGTCCGCTTTCTGGTATGCCGTGCGTACTGCG
GTGATCAACGCCGCCAGCGGTCGTCAGACTGTCGATGAAGCCCTGAAAGACGCGCAGACTAATTCGAGCT
CGAACAACAACAACAATAACAATAACAACAACCTCGGGATCGAGGAAAACCTGTACTTCCAATCCAATGC
AATGGATAAGAAATACTCAATAGGCTTAGATATCGGCACAAATAGCGTCGGATGGGCGGTGATCACTGAT
GAATATAAGGTTCCGTCTAAAAAGTTCAAGGTTCTGGGAAATACAGACCGCCACAGTATCAAAAAAAATC
TTATAGGGGCTCTTTTATTTGACAGTGGAGAGACAGCGTGTGCGACTCGTCTCAAACGGACAGCTCGTAG
AAGGTATACACGTCGGAAGAATCGTATTTCTTATCTACAGGAGATTTTTTCAAATGAGATGGCGAAAGTA
GATGATAGTTTCTTTCATCGACTTGAAGAGTCTTTTTTGGTGGAAGAAGACAAGAAGCATGAACGTCATC
CTATTTTTGGAAATATAGTAGATGAAGTTGCTTATCATGAGAAATATCCAACTATCTATCATCTGCGAAA
AAAATTGGTAGATTCTACTGATAAAGCGGATTTGCGCTTAATCTATTTGGCCTTAGCGCATATGATTAAG
TTTCGTGGTCATTTTTTGATTGAGGGAGATTTAAATCCTGATAATAGTGATGTGGACAAACTATTTATCC
AGTTGGTACAAACCTACAATCAATTATTTGAAGAAAACCCTATTAACGCAAGTGGAGTAGATGCTAAAGC
GATTCTTTCTGCACGATTGAGTAAATCAAGACGATTAGAAAATCTCATTGCTCAGCTCCCCGGTGAGAAG
AAAAATGGCTTATTTGGGAATCTCATTGCTTTGTCATTGGGTTTGACCCCTAATTTTAAATCAAATTTTG
ATTTGGCAGAAGATGCTAAATTACAGCTTTCAAAAGATACTTACGATTGTGATTTAGATAATTTATTGGC
GCAAATTGGAGATCAATATGCTGATTTGTTTTTGGCAGCTAAGAATTTATCAGATGCTATTTTACTTTCA
GATATCCTAAGAGTAAATACTGAAATAACTAAGGCTCCCCTATCAGCTTCAATGATTAAACGCTACGATG
AACATCATCAAGACTTGACTCTTTTAAAAGCTTTAGTTCGACAACAACTTCCAGAAAAGTATAAAGAAAT
CTTTTTTGATCAATCAAAAAACGGATATGCAGGTTATATTGATGGGGGAGCTAGCCAAGAAGAATTTTAT
AAATTTATCAAACCAATTTTAGAAAAAATGGATGGTACTGAGGAATTATTGGTGAAACTAAATCGTGAAG
ATTTGCTGCGCAAGCAACGGACCTTTGACAACGGCTCTATTCCCCATCAAATTCACTTGGGTGAGCTGCA
TGCTATTTTGAGAAGACAAGAAGACTTTTATCCATTTTTAAAAGACAATCGTGAGAAGATTGAAAAAATC
TTGACTTTTCGAATTCCTTATTATGTTGGTCCATTGGCGCGTGGCAATAGTCGTTTTGCATGGATGACTC
GGAAGTCTGAAGAAACAATTACCCCATGGAATTTTGAAGAAGTTGTCGATAAAGGTGCTTCAGCTCAATC
ATTTATTGAACGCATGACAAACGGTGGAAGTGTGTCTGGACAAGGCGATAGTTTACATGAACATATTGCA
AATTTAGCTGGTAGCCCTGCTATTAAAAAAGGTATTTTACAGACTGTAAAAGTTGTTGATGAATTGGTCA
AAGTAATGGGGCGGCATAAGCCAGAAAATATCGTTATTGAAATGGCACGTGAAAATCAGACAACTCAAAA
GGGCCAGAAAAATTCGCGAGAGCGTATGAAACGAATCGAAGAAGGTATCAAAGAATTAGGAAGTCAGATT
CTTAAAGAGCATCCTGTTGAAAATACTCAATTGCAAAATGAAAAGCTCTATCTCTATTATCTCCAAAATG
GAAGAGACATGTATGTGGACCAAGAATTAGATATTAATCGTTTAAGTGATTATGATGTCGATCACATTGT
TCCACAAAGTTTCCTTAAAGACGATTCAATAGACAATAAGGTCTTAACGCGTTCTGATAAAAATCGTGGT
AAATCGGATAACGTTCCAAGTGAAGAAGTAGTCAAAAAGATGAAAAACTATTGGAGACAACTTCTAAACG
CCAAGTTAATCACTCAACGTAAGTTTGATAATTTAACGAAAGCTGAACGTGGAGGTTTGAGTGAACTTGA
TAAAGCTGGTTTTATCAAACGCCAATTGGTTGAAACTCGCCAAATCACTAAGCATGTGGCACAAATTTTG
GATAGTCGCATGAATACTAAATACGATGAAAATGATAAACTTATTCGAGAGGTTAAAGTGATTACCTTAA
AATCTAAATTAGTTTCTGACTTCCGAAAAGATTTCCAATTCTATAAAGTACGTGAGATTAACAATTACCA
TCATGCCCATGATGCGTATCTAAATGCCGTCGTTGGAACTGCTTTGATTAAGAAATATCCAAAACTTGAA
TCGGAGTTTGTCTATGGTGATTATAAAGTTTATGATGTTCGTAAAATGATTGCTAAGTCTGAGCAAGAAA
TAGGCAAAGCAACCGCAAAATATTTCTTTTACTCTAATATCATGAACTTCTTCAAAACAGAAATTACACT
TGCAAATGGAGAGATTCGCAAACGCCCTCTAATCGAAACTAATGGGGAAACTGGAGAAATTGTCTGGGAT
AAAGGGCGAGATTTTGCCACAGTGCGCAAAGTATTGTCCATGCCCCAAGTCAATATTGTCAAGAAAACAG
AAGTACAGACAGGCGGATTCTCCAAGGAGTCAATTTTACCAAAAAGAAATTCGGACAAGCTTATTGCTCG
TAAAAAAGACTGGGATCCAAAAAAATATGGTGGTTTTGATAGTCCAACGGTAGCTTATTCAGTCCTAGTG
GTTGCTAAGGTGGAAAAAGGGAAATCGAAGAAGTTAAAATCCGTTAAAGAGTTACTAGGGATCACAATTA
TGGAAAGAAGTTCCTTTGAAAAAAATCCGATTGACTTTTTAGAAGCTAAAGGATATAAGGAAGTTAAAAA
AGACTTAATCATTAAACTACCTAAATATAGTCTTTTTGAGTTAGAAAACGGTCGTAAACGGATGCTGGCT
AGTGCCGGAGAATTACAAAAAGGAAATGAGCTGGCTCTGCCAAGCAAATATGTGAATTTTTTATATTTAG
CTAGTCATTATGAAAAGTTGAAGGGTAGTCCAGAAGATAACGAACAAAAACAATTGTTTGTGGAGCAGCA
TAAGCATTATTTAGATGAGATTATTGAGCAAATCAGTGAATTTTCTAAGCGTGTTATTTTAGCAGATGCC
AATTTAGATAAAGTTCTTAGTGCATATAACAAACATAGAGACAAACCAATACGTGAACAAGCAGAAAATA
TTATTCATTTATTTACGTTGACGAATCTTGGAGCTCCCGCTGCTTTTAAATATTTTGATACAACAATTGA
TCGTAAACGATATACGTCTACAAAAGAAGTTTTAGATGCCACTCTTATCCATCAATCCATCACTGGTCTT
TATGAAACACGCATTGATTTGAGTCAGCTAGGAGGTGACTAATAACATTGGAAGTGGATAACGGATCCGC
GATCGCGGCGCGCCACCTGGTGGCCGGCCGGTACCACGCGTGCGCGCTGATCCGGCTGCTAACAAAGCCC
GAAAGGAAGCTGAGTTGGCTGCTGCCACCGCTGAGCAATAACTAGCATAACCCCTTGGGGCCTCTAAACG
GGTCTTGAGGGGTTTTTTGCTGAAAGGAGGAACTATATCCGGATATCCACAGGACGGGTGTGGTCGCCAT
GATCGCGTAGTCGATAGTGGCTCCAAGTAGCGAAGCGAGCAGGACTGGGCGGCGGCCAAAGCGGTCGGAC
AGTGCTCCGAGAACGGGTGCGCATAGAAATTGCATCAACGCATATAGCGCTAGCAGCACGCCATAGTGAC
TGGCGATGCTGTCGGAATGGACGATATCCCGCAAGAGGCCCGGCAGTACCGGCATAACCAAGCCTATGCC
TACAGCATCCAGGGTGACGGTGCCGAGGATGACGATGAGCGCATTGTTAGATTTCATACACGGTGCCTGA
CTGCGTTAGCAATTTAACTGTGATAAACTACCGCATTAAAGCTTATCGATGATAAGCTGTCAAACATGAG
AATTCTTGAAGACGAAAGGGCCTCGTGATACGCCTATTTTTATAGGTTAATGTCATGATAATAATGGTTT
CTTAGACGTCAGGTGGCACTTTTCGGGGAAATGTGCGCGGAACCCCTATTTGTTTATTTTTCTAAATACA
TTCAAATATGTATCCGCTCATGAGACAATAACCCTGATAAATGCTTCAATAACATTGAAAAAGGAAGAGT
ATGAGTATTCAACATTTCCGTGTCGCCCTTATTCCCTTTTTTGCGGCATTTTGCCTTCCTGTTTTTGCTC
ACCCAGAAACGCTGGTGAAAGTAAAAGATGCTGAAGATCAGTTGGGTGCACGAGTGGGTTACATCGAACT
GGATCTCAACAGCGGTAAGATCCTTGAGAGTTTTCGCCCCGAAGAACGTTTTCCAATGATGAGCACTTTT
AAAGTTCTGCTATGTGGCGCGGTATTATCCCGTGTTGACGCCGGGCAAGAGCAACTCGGTCGCCGCATAC
ACTATTCTCAGAATGACTTGGTTGAGTACTCACCAGTCACAGAAAAGCATCTTACGGATGGCATGACAGT
AAGAGAATTATGCAGTGCTGCCATAACCATGAGTGATAACACTGCGGCCAACTTACTTCTGACAACGATC
GGAGGACCGAAGGAGCTAACCGCTTTTTTGCACAACATGGGGGATCATGTAACTCGCCTTGATCGTTGGG
AACCGGAGCTGAATGAAGCCATACCAAACGACGAGCGTGACACCACGATGCCTGCAGCAATGGCAACAAC
GTTGCGCAAACTATTAACTGGCGAACTACTTACTCTAGCTTCCCGGCAACAATTAATAGACTGGATGGAG
GCGGATAAAGTTGCAGGACCACTTCTGCGCTCGGCCCTTCCGGCTGGCTGGTTTATTGCTGATAAATCTG
GAGCCGGTGAGCGTGGGTCTCGCGGTATCATTGCAGCACTGGGGCCAGATGGTAAGCCCTCCCGTATCGT
AGTTATCTACACGACGGGGAGTCAGGCAACTATGGATGAACGAAATAGACAGATCGCTGAGATAGGTGCC
TCACTGATTAAGCATTGGTAACTGTCAGACCAAGTTTACTCATATATACTTTAGATTGATTTAAAACTTC
ATTTTTAATTTAAAAGGATCTAGGTGAAGATCCTTTTTGATAATCTCATGACCAAAATCCCTTAACGTGA
GTTTTCGTTCCACTGAGCGTCAGACCCCGTAGAAAAGATCAAAGGATCTTCTTGAGATCCTTTTTTTCTG
CGCGTAATCTGCTGCTTGCAAACAAAAAAACCACCGCTACCAGCGGTGGTTTGTTTGCCGGATCAAGAGC
TACCAACTCTTTTTCCGAAGGTAACTGGCTTCAGCAGAGCGCAGATACCAAATACTGTCCTTCTAGTGTA
GCCGTAGTTAGGCCACCACTTCAAGAACTCTGTAGCACCGCCTACATACCTCGCTCTGCTAATCCTGTTA
CCAGTGGCTGCTGCCAGTGGCGATAAGTCGTGTCTTACCGGGTTGGACTCAAGACGATAGTTACCGGATA
AGGCGCAGCGGTCGGGCTGAACGGGGGGTTCGTGCACACAGCCCAGCTTGGAGCGAACGACCTACACCGA
ACTGAGATACCTACAGCGTGAGCTATGAGAAAGCGCCACGCTTCCCGAAGGGAGAAAGGCGGACAGGTAT
CCGGTAAGCGGCAGGGTCGGAACAGGAGAGCGCACGAGGGAGCTTCCAGGGGGAAACGCCTGGTATCTTT
ATAGTCCTGTCGGGTTTCGCCACCTCTGACTTGAGCGTCGATTTTTGTGATGCTCGTCAGGGGGGCGGAG
CCTATGGAAAAACGCCAGCAACGCGGCCTTTTTACGGTTCCTGGCCTTTTGCTGGCCTTTTGCTCACATG
TTCTTTCCTGCGTTATCCCCTGATTCTGTGGATAACCGTATTACCGCCTTTGAGTGAGCTGATACCGCTC
GCCGCAGCCGAACGACCGAGCGCAGCGAGTCAGTGAGCGAGGAAGCGGAAGAGCGCCTGATGCGGTATTT
TCTCCTTACGCATCTGTGCGGTATTTCACACCGCAATGGTGCACTCTCAGTACAATCTGCTCTGATGCCG
CATAGTTAAGCCAGTATACACTCCGCTATCGCTACGTGACTGGGTCATGGCTGCGCCCCGACACCCGCCA
ACACCCGCTGACGCGCCCTGACGGGCTTGTCTGCTCCCGGCATCCGCTTACAGACAAGCTGTGACCGTCT
CCGGGAGCTGCATGTGTCAGAGGTTTTCACCGTCATCACCGAAACGCGCGAGGCAGCTGCGGTAAAGCTC
ATCAGCGTGGTCGTGAAGCGATTCACAGATGTCTGCCTGTTCATCCGCGTCCAGCTCGTTGAGTTTCTCC
AGAAGCGTTAATGTCTGGCTTCTGATAAAGCGGGCCATGTTAAGGGCGGTTTTTTCCTGTTTGGTCACTG
ATGCCTCCGTGTAAGGGGGATTTCTGTTCATGGGGGTAATGATACCGATGAAACGAGAGAGGATGCTCAC
GATACGGGTTACTGATGATGAACATGCCCGGTTACTGGAACGTTGTGAGGGTAAACAACTGGCGGTATGG
ATGCGGCGGGACCAGAGAAAAATCACTCAGGGTCAATGCCAGCGCTTCGTTAATACAGATGTAGGTGTTC
CACAGGGTAGCCAGCAGCATCCTGCGATGCAGATCCGGAACATAATGGTGCAGGGCGCTGACTTCCGCGT
TTCCAGACTTTACGAAACACGGAAACCGAAGACCATTCATGTTGTTGCTCAGGTCGCAGACGTTTTGCAG
CAGCAGTCGCTTCACGTTCGCTCGCGTATCGGTGATTCATTCTGCTAACCAGTAAGGCAACCCCGCCAGC
CTAGCCGGGTCCTCAACGACAGGAGCACGATCATGCGCACCCGTGGCCAGGACCCAACGCTGCCCGAGAT
GCGCCGCGTGCGGCTGCTGGAGATGGCGGACGCGATGGATATGTTCTGCCAAGGGTTGGTTTGCGCATTC
ACAGTTCTCCGCAAGAATTGATTGGCTCCAATTCTTGGAGTGGTGAATCCGTTAGCGAGGTGCCGCCGGC
TTCCATTCAGGTCGAGGTGGCCCGGCTCCATGCACCGCGACGCAACGCGGGGAGGCAGACAAGGTATAGG
GCGGCGCCTACAATCCATGCCAACCCGTTCCATGTGCTCGCCGAGGCGGCATAAATCGCCGTGACGATCA
GCGGTCCAATGATCGAAGTTAGGCTGGTAAGAGCCGCGAGCGATCCTTGAAGCTGTCCCTGATGGTCGTC
ATCTACCTGCCTGGACAGCATGGCCTGCAACGCGGGCATCCCGATGCCGCCGGAAGCGAGAAGAATCATA
ATGGGGAAGGCCATCCAGCCTCGCGTCGCGAACGCCAGCAAGACGTAGCCCAGCGCGTCGGCCGCCATGC
CGGCGATAATGGCCTGCTTCTCGCCGAAACGTTTGGTGGCGGGACCAGTGACGAAGGCTTGAGCGAGGGC
GTGCAAGATTCCGAATACCGCAAGCGACAGGCCGATCATCGTCGCGCTCCAGCGAAAGCGGTCCTCGCCG
AAAATGACCCAGAGCGCTGCCGGCACCTGTCCTACGAGTTGCATGATAAAGAAGACAGTCATAAGTGCGG
CGACGATAGTCATGCCCCGCGCCCACCGGAAGGAGCTGACTGGGTTGAAGGCTCTCAAGGGCATCGGTCG
ACGCTCTCCCTTATGCGACTCCTGCATTAGGAAGCAGCCCAGTAGTAGGTTGAGGCC
Features (pLannotate 1.2.2; 17 found; start..end, strand, type, name):
    242..260     +  promoter       T7 promoter: promoter for bacteriophage T7 RNA polymerase
    349..371     +  RBS            RBS: efficient ribosome binding site from bacteriophage T7 gene 10 (Olins and Rangwala, 1989)
    391..420     +  CDS            10xHis: 10xHis affinity tag
    430..1530    +  CDS            MBP: maltose binding protein from E. coli; malE (mutated); This version of the gene does not encode a signal sequence, so MBP will remain in the cytosol.
   1585..1601    +  CDS            TEV site (fragment): tobacco etch virus (TEV) protease recognition and cleavage site
   1612..5079    +  CDS            cas9 (fragment): CAS9_STRP1 - Also known as csn1 From Streptococcus pyogenes serotype M1.
   5165..5214    +  CDS            SET1 (fragment): solubility-enhancement tag derived from T7 phage gene 10B
   5222..5269    +  terminator     T7 terminator: transcription terminator for bacteriophage T7 RNA polymerase
   5295..5587    -  CDS            TcR (fragment): tetracycline efflux protein; tet; confers resistance to tetracycline
   5635..5663    -  promoter       tet promoter: E. coli promoter for tetracycline efflux protein gene
   5776..5880    +  promoter       AmpR promoter: bla
   5881..6741    +  CDS            AmpR: β-lactamase; bla; confers resistance to ampicillin, carbenicillin, and related antibiotics
   6912..7500    +  rep_origin     ori: high-copy-number ColE1/pMB1/pBR322/pUC origin of replication
   7686..7825    -  misc_feature   bom: basis of mobility region from pBR322
   7927..8118    -  CDS            rop: Rop protein, which maintains plasmids at low copy number; rop
   8135..8515    +  CDS            YPB1_ECOLX: Protein predicted: Swiss-Prot protein existence level 4. From Escherichia coli.
   8757..220     -  CDS            TcR (fragment) (across the origin): tetracycline efflux protein; tet; confers resistance to tetracycline
