[The description below was written by a language model from this plasmid's Addgene catalogue record and pLannotate feature annotations shown in this document.]
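Description:
pJSC057 is a bacterial expression plasmid of about 9.4 kb built on the pCT10 backbone for producing an engineered Streptococcus pyogenes Cas9 protein in E. coli. It replicates from a ColE1/pMB1-type origin and is selected with ampicillin through the bla gene. The catalogue lists it as high copy, although the feature table also detects the pBR322-derived bom region and a rop gene, which normally moderates copy number. Fragments of a tetracycline resistance gene and its promoter are also annotated. These appear to be non-functional remnants of the pBR322 lineage, not a second marker.

Expression is driven by a T7 promoter with a T7 gene 10 ribosome binding site and ends at a T7 terminator, so a host supplying T7 RNA polymerase is needed for protein production. The open reading frame begins with a 10xHis tag, followed by cytosolic maltose binding protein (lacking its signal sequence) and a TEV protease site. This arrangement supports affinity purification, improved solubility and later removal of the tags from Cas9. The Cas9 insert lacks the REC3 domain: residues M1–N497 are joined to V713–D1368 by a short GGS linker. The native cysteines are replaced (C80S, C574S) and two new cysteines are introduced at E60C and D273C. This pattern is typical of site-specific labelling with fluorophore pairs, consistent with the "REC2 FRET variant" name. A short annotated match to a T7 gene 10B-derived solubility tag lies between the Cas9 coding region and the terminator and is probably vector sequence, not a functional fusion. The purified protein is suited to FRET studies of REC2 domain conformational dynamics, in work on how Cas9 proofreads its targets.
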