Addgene plasmid #101204: pJSC057 - Bacterial expression plasmid for SpCas9∆REC3, REC2 FRET variant
Purpose: Bacterial expression plasmid for SpCas9∆REC3, REC2 FRET variant
Depositing lab: Jennifer Doudna & Keith Joung. Depositing organization: University of California, Berkeley. Publication: Enhanced proofreading governs CRISPR-Cas9 targeting accuracy. Chen JS, Dagdas YS, Kleinstiver BP, Welch MM, Sousa AA, Harrington LB, Sternberg SH, Joung JK, Yildiz A, Doudna JA. Nature. 2017 Sep 20. doi: 10.1038/nature24268. PubMed 28931002.
Backbone
  Vector backbone: pCT10
  Backbone manufacturer: Doudna lab
  Vector type: Bacterial Expression
Growth in bacteria
  Bacterial resistance: Ampicillin, 100 μg/mL
  Growth temperature: 37°C
  Growth strain: DH5alpha
  Copy number: High Copy
Gene/Insert
  Gene/Insert name: SpCas9 variant C80S/C574S/E60C/D273C/M1–N497,GGS,V713–D1368 (alt name: Streptococcus pyogenes Cas9)
  Species: Streptococcus pyogenes
  Mutation: C80S, C574S, E60C, D273C, M1-N497, GGS, V713-D1368
  Promoter: T7
  Tag / fusion protein: 10x His (N terminal on backbone); MBP (N terminal on backbone); TEV site (N terminal on backbone)
  Cloning method: Gibson Cloning
  Sequencing primers: 5′ T7; 3′ T7-term
Terms and licenses: Academic/Nonprofit Terms; Industry Terms: Not Available to Industry
Depositor comments: Please visit https://www.biorxiv.org/content/early/2017/08/12/160036 for bioRxiv preprint.
How to cite: pJSC057 - Bacterial expression plasmid for SpCas9∆REC3, REC2 FRET variant was a gift from Jennifer Doudna & Keith Joung (Addgene plasmid # 101204 ; http://n2t.net/addgene:101204 ; RRID:Addgene_101204)
